>Addgene plasmid #119100 | SNX19-PX (528-664) (mouse) | addgene full sequence | sequence record 275859 | Addgene NGS Result
TATACATATGCACCATCATCATCATCATTCTTCTGGTGTAGATCTGATGTCCCCTATACTAGGTTATTGG
AAAATTAAGGGCCTTGTGCAACCCACTCGACTTCTTTTGGAATATCTTGAAGAAAAATATGAAGAGCATT
TGTATGAGCGCGATGAAGGTGATAAATGGCGAAACAAAAAGTTTGAATTGGGTTTGGAGTTTCCCAATCT
TCCTTATTATATTGATGGTGATGTTAAATTAACACAGTCTATGGCCATCATACGTTATATAGCTGACAAG
CACAACATGTTGGGTGGTTGTCCAAAAGAGCGTGCAGAGATTTCAATGCTTGAAGGAGCGGTTTTGGATA
TTAGATACGGTGTTTCGAGAATTGCATATAGTAAAGACTTTGAAACTCTCAAAGTTGATTTTCTTAGCAA
GCTACCTGAAATGCTGAAAATGTTCGAAGATCGTTTATGTCATAAAACATATTTAAATGGTGATCATGTA
ACCCATCCTGACTTCATGTTGTATGACGCTCTTGATGTTGTTTTATACATGGACCCAATGTGCCTGGATG
CGTTCCCAAAATTAGTTTGTTTTAAAAAACGTATTGAAGCTATCCCACAAATTGATAAGTACTTGAAATC
CAGCAAGTATATAGCATGGCCTTTGCAGGGCTGGCAAGCCACGTTTGGTGGTGGCGACCATCCTCCAAAA
TCGGATACTAGTGGTGGCGGCGGTACCGAGAACCTGTACTTCCAATCCAATGCAAGTCCAGACGGCCCGG
TTGTCATCCAGAACCTTCGAATCACTGGCACCATCACTGCCCGAGAGCACAGTGGGACTGGATTCCACCC
ATACACACTGTACACTGTGAAGTACGAGACTGTCCTTAATGGCGAGAACAGCAGTGGCCTACAGCAGCTG
GCCTATCACACCGTGAACCGCCGCTACCGGGAGTTCTTGAATCTGCAGACCCGCCTGGAGGAGAAACCAG
ATCTACGAAAGTTTATCAAAAATGTGAAGGGTCCAAAAAAGCTCTTTCCAGATCTTCCGTTTGGAAACAT
GGATAGTGACAGAGTAGAAGCCAGGAAGAGCCTCCTGGAGTCATTCCTGAAGCAACTCTGCGCCATTCCT
GAGATTGGCAACAGTGAGGAGGTGCAGGAGTTCCTTGCTCTGAACTAACATTGGAAGTGGATAACGGATC
CGAATTCGAGCTCCGTCGACAAGCTTGCGGCCGCACTCGAGCACCACCACCACCACCACTGAGATCCGGC
TGCTAACAAAGCCCGAAAGGAAGCTGAGTTGGCTGCTGCCACCGCTGAGCAATAACTAGCATAACCCCTT
GGGGCCTCTAAACGGGTCTTGAGGGGTTTTTTGCTGAAAGGAGGAACTATATCCGGATTGGCGAATGGG
[124 nt withheld, positions 1400-1523]
C
[91 nt withheld, positions 1525-1615]
AGGGTGATGGTTCACATTAACGCTTACAATTTAGGTGGCACTTTTCGGGGAAATGTGCGCGGAACCCCTA
TTTGTTTATTTTTCTAAATACATTCAAATATGTATCCGCTCATGAGACAATAACCCTGATAAATGCTTCA
ATAATTTGAAAAAGGAAGAGTATGAGTATTCAACATTTCCGTGTCGCCCTTATTCCCTTTTTTGCGGCAT
TTTGCCTTCCTGTTTTTGCTCACCCAGAAACGCTGGTGAAAGTAAAAGATGCTGAAGATCAGTTGGGTGC
ACGAGTGGGTTACATCGAACTGGATCTCAACAGCGGTAAGATCCTTGAGAGTTTTCGCCCCGAAGAACGT
TTTCCAATGATGAGCACTTTTAAAGTTCTGCTATGTGGCGCGGTATTATCCCGTATTGACGCCGGGCAAG
AGCAACTCGGTCGCCGCATACACTATTCTCAGAATGACTTGGTTGAGTACTCACCAGTCACAGAAAAGCA
TCTTACGGATGGCATGACAGTAAGAGAATTATGCAGTGCTGCCATAACCATGAGTGATAACACTGCGGCC
AACTTACTTCTGACAACGATCGGAGGACCGAAGGAGCTAACCGCTTTTTTGCACAACATGGGGGATCATG
TAACTCGCCTTGATCGTTGGGAACCGGAGCTGAATGAAGCCATACCAAACGACGAGCGTGACACCACGAT
GCCTGCAGCAATGGCAACAACGTTGCGCAAACTATTAACTGGCGAACTACTTACTCTAGCTTCCCGGCAA
CAATTAATAGACTGGATGGAGGCGGATAAAGTTGCAGGACCACTTCTGCGCTCGGCCCTTCCGGCTGGCT
GGTTTATTGCTGATAAATCTGGAGCCGGTGAGCGTGGGTCTCGCGGTATCATTGCAGCACTGGGGCCAGA
TGGTAAGCCCTCCCGTATCGTAGTTATCTACACGACGGGGAGTCAGGCAACTATGGATGAACGAAATAGA
CAGATCGCTGAGATAGGTGCCTCACTGATTAAGCATTGGTAACTGTCAGACCAAGTTTACTCATATATAC
TTTAGATTGATTTAAAACTTCATTTTTAATTTAAAAGGATCTAGGTGAAGATCCTTTTTGATAATCTCAT
GACCAAAATCCCTTAACGTGAGTTTTCGTTCCACTGAGCGTCAGACCCCGTAGAAAAGATCAAAGGATCT
TCTTGAGATCCTTTTTTTCTGCGCGTAATCTGCTGCTTGCAAACAAAAAAACCACCGCTACCAGCGGTGG
TTTGTTTGCCGGATCAAGAGCTACCAACTCTTTTTCCGAAGGTAACTGGCTTCAGCAGAGCGCAGATACC
AAATACTGTCCTTCTAGTGTAGCCGTAGTTAGGCCACCACTTCAAGAACTCTGTAGCACCGCCTACATAC
CTCGCTCTGCTAATCCTGTTACCAGTGGCTGCTGCCAGTGGCGATAAGTCGTGTCTTACCGGGTTGGACT
CAAGACGATAGTTACCGGATAAGGCGCAGCGGTCGGGCTGAACGGGGGGTTCGTGCACACAGCCCAGCTT
GGAGCGAACGACCTACACCGAACTGAGATACCTACAGCGTGAGCTATGAGAAAGCGCCACGCTTCCCGAA
GGGAGAAAGGCGGACAGGTATCCGGTAAGCGGCAGGGTCGGAACAGGAGAGCGCACGAGGGAGCTTCCAG
GGGGAAACGCCTGGTATCTTTATAGTCCTGTCGGGTTTCGCCACCTCTGACTTGAGCGTCGATTTTTGTG
ATGCTCGTCAGGGGGGCGGAGCCTATGGAAAAACGCCAGCAACGCGGCCTTTTTACGGTTCCTGGCCTTT
TGCTGGCCTTTTGCTCACATGTTCTTTCCTGCGTTATCCCCTGATTCTGTGGATAACCGTATTACCGCCT
TTGAGTGAGCTGATACCGCTCGCCGCAGCCGAACGACCGAGCGCAGCGAGTCAGTGAGCGAGGAAGCGGA
AGAGCGCCTGATGCGGTATTTTCTCCTTACGCATCTGTGCGGTATTTCACACCGCAATGGTGCACTCTCA
GTACAATCTGCTCTGATGCCGCATAGTTAAGCCAGTATACACTCCGCTATCGCTACGTGACTGGGTCATG
GCTGCGCCCCGACACCCGCCAACACCCGCTGACGCGCCCTGACGGGCTTGTCTGCTCCCGGCATCCGCTT
ACAGACAAGCTGTGACCGTCTCCGGGAGCTGCATGTGTCAGAGGTTTTCACCGTCATCACCGAAACGCGC
GAGGCAGCTGCGGTAAAGCTCATCAGCGTGGTCGTGAAGCGATTCACAGATGTCTGCCTGTTCATCCGCG
TCCAGCTCGTTGAGTTTCTCCAGAAGCGTTAATGTCTGGCTTCTGATAAAGCGGGCCATGTTAAGGGCGG
TTTTTTCCTGTTTGGTCACTGATGCCTCCGTGTAAGGGGGATTTCTGTTCATGGGGGTAATGATACCGAT
GAAACGAGAGAGGATGCTCACGATACGGGTTACTGATGATGAACATGCCCGGTTACTGGAACGTTGTGAG
GGTAAACAACTGGCGGTATGGATGCGGCGGGACCAGAGAAAAATCACTCAGGGTCAATGCCAGCGCTTCG
TTAATACAGATGTAGGTGTTCCACAGGGTAGCCAGCAGCATCCTGCGATGCAGATCCGGAACATAATGGT
GCAGGGCGCTGACTTCCGCGTTTCCAGACTTTACGAAACACGGAAACCGAAGACCATTCATGTTGTTGCT
CAGGTCGCAGACGTTTTGCAGCAGCAGTCGCTTCACGTTCGCTCGCGTATCGGTGATTCATTCTGCTAAC
CAGTAAGGCAACCCCGCCAGCCTAGCCGGGTCCTCAACGACAGGAGCACGATCATGCGCACCCGTGGGGC
CGCCATGCCGGCGATAATGGCCTGCTTCTCGCCGAAACGTTTGGTGGCGGGACCAGTGACGAAGGCTTGA
GCGAGGGCGTGCAAGATTCCGAATACCGCAAGCGACAGGCCGATCATCGTCGCGCTCCAGCGAAAGCGGT
CCTCGCCGAAAATGACCCAGAGCGCTGCCGGCACCTGTCCTACGAGTTGCATGATAAAGAAGACAGTCAT
AAGTGCGGCGACGATAGTCATGCCCCGCGCCCACCGGAAGGAGCTGACTGGGTTGAAGGCTCTCAAGGGC
ATCGGTCGAGATCCCGGTGCCTAATGAGTGAGCTAACTTACATTAATTGCGTTGCGCTCACTGCCCGCTT
TCCAGTCGGGAAACCTGTCGTGCCAGCTGCATTAATGAATCGGCCAACGCGCGGGGAGAGGCGGTTTGCG
TATTGGGCGCCAGGGTGGTTTTTCTTTTCACCAGTGAGACGGGCAACAGCTGATTGCCCTTCACCGCCTG
GCCCTGAGAGAGTTGCAGCAAGCGGTCCACGCTGGTTTGCCCCAGCAGGCGAAAATCCTGTTTGATGGTG
GTTAACGGCGGGATATAACATGAGCTGTCTTCGGTATCGTCGTATCCCACTACCGAGATATCCGCACCAA
CGCGCAGCCCGGACTCGGTAATGGCGCGCATTGCGCCCAGCGCCATCTGATCGTTGGCAACCAGCATCGC
AGTGGGAACGATGCCCTCATTCAGCATTTGCATGGTTTGTTGAAAACCGGACATGGCACTCCAGTCGCCT
TCCCGTTCCGCTATCGGCTGAATTTGATTGCGAGTGAGATATTTATGCCAGCCAGCCAGACGCAGACGCG
CCGAGACAGAACTTAATGGGCCCGCTAACAGCGCGATTTGCTGGTGACCCAATGCGACCAGATGCTCCAC
GCCCAGTCGCGTACCGTCTTCATGGGAGAAAATAATACTGTTGATGGGTGTCTGGTCAGAGACATCAAGA
AATAACGCCGGAACATTAGTGCAGGCAGCTTCCACAGCAATGGCATCCTGGTCATCCAGCGGATAGTTAA
TGATCAGCCCACTGACGCGTTGCACGAGAAGATTGTGCACCGCCGCTTTACAGGCTTCGACGCCGCTTCG
TTCTACCATCGACACCACCACGCTGGCACCCAGTTGATCGGCGCGAGATTTAATCGCCGCGACAATTTGC
GACGGCGCGTGCAGGGCCAGACTGGAGGTGGCAACGCCAATCAGCAACGACTGTTTGCCCGCCAGTTGTT
GTGCCACGCGGTTGGGAATGTAATTCAGCTCCGCCATCGCCGCTTCCACTTTTTCCCGCGTTTTCGCAGA
AACGTGGCTGGCCTGGTTCACCACGCGGGAAACGGTCTGATAAGAGACACCGGCATACTCTGCGACATCG
TATAACGTTACTGGTTTCACATTCACCACCCTGAATTGACTCTCTTCCGGGCGCTATCATGCCATACCGC
GAAAGGTTTTGCGCCATTCGATGGTGTCCGGGATCTCGACGCTCTCCCTTATGCGACTCCTGCATTAGGA
AGCAGCCCAGTAGTAGGTTGAGGCCGTTGAGCACCGCCGCCGCAAGGAATGGTGCATGCAAGGAGATGGC
GCCCAACAGTCCCCCGGCCACGGGGCCTGCCACCATACCCACGCCGAAACAAGCGCTCATGAGCCCGAAG
TGGCGAGCCCGATCTTCCCCATCGGTGATGTCGGCGATATAGGCGCCAGCAACCGCACCTGTGGCGCCGG
TGATGCCGGCCACGATGCGTCCGGCGTAGAGGATCGAGATCGATCTCGATCCCGCGAAATTAATACGACT
CACTATAGGGGAATTGTGAGCGGATAACAATTCCCCTCTAGAAATAATTTTGTTTAACTTTAAGAAGGAG
A
Features (pLannotate 1.2.2; 20 found; start..end, strand, type, name):
     47..700     +  CDS            GST26_SCHJA: Experimental evidence at protein level: Swiss-Prot protein existence level 1. GST isoenzymes appear to play a central role in the parasite detoxification system. Other functions are also suspected including a role in increasing the solubility of haematin in the parasite gut. From Schistosoma japonicum (Blood fluke).
    740..1165    +  CDS            Snx19 (fragment): SNX19_MOUSE - Also known as Kiaa0254 From Mus musculus (Mouse).
   1232..1249    +  CDS            9xHis (fragment): 9xHis affinity tag
   1259..1308    +  CDS            SET1 (fragment): solubility-enhancement tag derived from T7 phage gene 10B
   1316..1363    +  terminator     T7 terminator: transcription terminator for bacteriophage T7 RNA polymerase
   1400..1630    +  rep_origin     f1 ori (fragment) (sequence partly withheld): f1 bacteriophage origin of replication; arrow indicates direction of (+) strand synthesis
   1673..1776    +  promoter       AmpR promoter: bla
   1777..2637    +  CDS            AmpR: β-lactamase; bla; confers resistance to ampicillin, carbenicillin, and related antibiotics
   2808..3396    +  rep_origin     ori: high-copy-number ColE1/pMB1/pBR322/pUC origin of replication
   3582..3721    -  misc_feature   bom: basis of mobility region from pBR322
   3823..4014    -  CDS            rop: Rop protein, which maintains plasmids at low copy number; rop
   4031..4411    +  CDS            YPB1_ECOLX: Protein predicted: Swiss-Prot protein existence level 4. From Escherichia coli.
   4483..4774    -  CDS            TcR (fragment): tetracycline efflux protein; tet; confers resistance to tetracycline
   4789..4810    -  protein_bind   CAP binding site: CAP binding activates transcription in the presence of cAMP. E. coli catabolite activator protein
   4823..5905    -  CDS            lacI: lac repressor; lacI; The lac repressor binds to the lac operator to inhibit transcription in E. coli. This inhibition can be relieved by adding lactose or isopropyl-β-D-thiogalactopyranoside (IPTG).
   5906..5983    -  promoter       lacI promoter: lacI
   5991..6270    -  CDS            TcR (fragment): tetracycline efflux protein; tet; confers resistance to tetracycline
   6296..6314    +  promoter       T7 promoter: promoter for bacteriophage T7 RNA polymerase
   6315..6339    +  protein_bind   lac operator: The lac repressor binds to the lac operator to inhibit transcription in E. coli. This inhibition can be relieved by adding lactose or isopropyl-β-D-thiogalactopyranoside (IPTG). lac repressor encoded by lacI
   6354..6376    +  RBS            RBS: efficient ribosome binding site from bacteriophage T7 gene 10 (Olins and Rangwala, 1989)
