[The description below was written by a language model from this plasmid's Addgene catalogue record and pLannotate feature annotations shown in this document.]
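Description:
SNX19-PX (528-664) (mouse) is a bacterial expression plasmid for producing the phox homology (PX) domain of mouse sorting nexin 19, residues 528–664, as an N-terminal glutathione S-transferase fusion. The Snx19 fragment was cloned between BamHI and XhoI sites, both retained, directly downstream of the Schistosoma japonicum GST coding sequence. This allows the fusion protein to be captured on glutathione resin. The plasmid is maintained in E. coli under ampicillin selection through the bla gene. It replicates from a ColE1/pMB1-type origin that is accompanied by the pBR322 bom region and the rop gene, which usually moderates copy number; the catalogue lists copy number as unknown. A partial f1 origin and remnants of the tetracycline resistance gene are also annotated but are not functional markers.

The catalogue entry and the sequenced plasmid disagree on the backbone. The record names pGEX4T2 with a tac promoter, whereas the feature table from the full sequencing result shows a pET-like arrangement. In that arrangement a T7 promoter with an adjacent lac operator and the T7 gene 10 ribosome binding site lie upstream of GST, a T7 terminator lies downstream of the insert, and lacI is present under its own promoter. No tac promoter is annotated. If the sequence is correct, expression would be IPTG-inducible and would need a host supplying T7 RNA polymerase. A short His-tag fragment is annotated downstream of the insert, but the record does not say whether it is in frame or translated.

The construct comes from a systematic study classifying PX domains by their phosphoinositide binding specificity. It is suited to producing recombinant SNX19 PX domain for lipid-binding, biophysical or structural work.
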