Addgene plasmid #119100: SNX19-PX (528-664) (mouse)
Purpose: Bacterial expression of mouse phox homology (PX) domain, SNX19-PX (528-664) (mouse)
Depositing lab: Brett Collins. Depositing organization: University of Queensland. Publication: Classification of the human phox homology (PX) domains based on their phosphoinositide binding specificities. Chandra M, Chin YK, Mas C, Feathers JR, Paul B, Datta S, Chen KE, Jia X, Yang Z, Norwood SJ, Mohanty B, Bugarcic A, Teasdale RD, Henne WM, Mobli M, Collins BM. Nat Commun. 2019 Apr 4;10(1):1528. doi: 10.1038/s41467-019-09355-y. PubMed 30948714.
Backbone
  Vector backbone: pGEX4T2
  Vector type: Bacterial Expression
Growth in bacteria
  Bacterial resistance: Ampicillin, 100 μg/mL
  Growth temperature: 37°C
  Growth strain: DH5alpha
  Copy number: Unknown
Gene/Insert
  Gene/Insert name: SNX19-PX (528-664)
  Species: M. musculus (mouse)
  Entrez Gene: Snx19 (a.k.a. AI195321, AI848208, mKIAA0254, 3526401K03Rik)
  Promoter: tac
  Tag / fusion protein: GST (N terminal on backbone)
  Cloning method: Restriction Enzyme; 5′ cloning site BamHI (not destroyed); 3′ cloning site XhoI (not destroyed)
  Sequencing primers: 5′ pGEX5
Terms and licenses: Academic/Nonprofit Terms; Industry Terms: Not Available to Industry
Depositor comments: Amino Acid Sequence: SPDGPVVIQNLRITGTITAREHSGTGFHPYTLYTVKYETVLNGENSSGLQQLAYHTVNRRYREFLNLQTRLEEKPDLRKFIKNVKGPKKLFPDLPFGNMDSDRVEARKSLLESFLKQLCAIPEIGNSEEVQEFLALN
How to cite: SNX19-PX (528-664) (mouse) was a gift from Brett Collins (Addgene plasmid # 119100 ; http://n2t.net/addgene:119100 ; RRID:Addgene_119100)
