>Addgene plasmid #119100 | SNX19-PX (528-664) (mouse) | depositor partial sequence | sequence record 225276 | insert
AGTCCAGACGGCCCGGTTGTCATCCAGAACCTTCGAATCACTGGCACCATCACTGCCCGAGAGCACAGTG
GGACTGGATTCCACCCATACACACTGTACACTGTGAAGTACGAGACTGTCCTTAATGGCGAGAACAGCAG
TGGCCTACAGCAGCTGGCCTATCACACCGTGAACCGCCGCTACCGGGAGTTCTTGAATCTGCAGACCCGC
CTGGAGGAGAAACCAGATCTACGAAAGTTTATCAAAAATGTGAAGGGTCCAAAAAAGCTCTTTCCAGATC
TTCCGTTTGGAAACATGGATAGTGACAGAGTAGAAGCCAGGAAGAGCCTCCTGGAGTCATTCCTGAAGCA
ACTCTGCGCCATTCCTGAGATTGGCAACAGTGAGGAGGTGCAGGAGTTCCTTGCTCTGAACTAA
